Addgene plasmid #218910: pPB-TRE-V5-TurboID-linker-T2A-GR-bGH polyA > mPGK-BlastR-SV40 polyA
Purpose: PiggyBac transposition
Depositing lab: Sven Eyckerman. Depositing organization: Vlaams Instituut voor Biotechnologie (VIB, vzw). Publication: Leveraging a self-cleaving peptide for tailored control in proximity labeling proteomics. Delhaye L, Moschonas GD, Fijalkowska D, Verhee A, De Sutter D, Van de Steene T, De Meyer M, Grzesik H, Van Moortel L, De Bosscher K, Jacobs T, Eyckerman S. Cell Rep Methods. 2024 Jul 15;4(7):100818. doi: 10.1016/j.crmeth.2024.100818. Epub 2024 Jul 9. PubMed 38986614.
Backbone
  Vector backbone: pMCS-AAT-PB:PGKpuro∆tk
  Backbone manufacturer: Wellcome Trust Sanger
  Vector type: Mammalian Expression
Growth in bacteria
  Bacterial resistance: Ampicillin, 100 μg/mL
  Growth temperature: 37°C
  Growth strain: DH5alpha
  Copy number: High Copy
Gene/Insert
  Gene/Insert name: V5-TurboID-T2A-huGR/BlastR
  Species: H. sapiens (human); Other
  Mutation: 2363G>C and 4155C>T and 4729T>G and 4731T>G and 6412T>C
  Entrez Gene: NR3C1 (a.k.a. GCCR, GCR, GCRST, GR, GRL)
  Cloning method: Golden Gate
  Sequencing primers: 5′ Unknown
Terms and licenses: Academic/Nonprofit Terms; Industry Terms: Not Available to Industry
Depositor comments: Please visit https://doi.org/10.1101/2023.11.03.565112 for bioRxiv preprint.
How to cite: pPB-TRE-V5-TurboID-linker-T2A-GR-bGH polyA > mPGK-BlastR-SV40 polyA was a gift from Sven Eyckerman (Addgene plasmid # 218910 ; http://n2t.net/addgene:218910 ; RRID:Addgene_218910)
