[The description below was written by a language model from this plasmid's Addgene catalogue record and pLannotate feature annotations shown in this document.]
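Description:
pPB-TRE-V5-TurboID-linker-T2A-GR-bGH polyA > mPGK-BlastR-SV40 polyA is a mammalian expression plasmid built for piggyBac transposition, assembled by Golden Gate cloning into the pMCS-AAT-PB:PGKpuro∆tk backbone. In bacteria it is maintained as a high-copy plasmid through a ColE1/pUC-type origin with ampicillin selection. pBluescript-derived remnants (f1 ori, lacZα fragment, lac promoter/operator, T3 and T7 promoters) surround these elements. Short matches to alpha-1-antitrypsin (SERPINA1) sequence appear to be carried over from the AAT-targeting backbone. The piggyBac terminal repeats implied by the name and stated purpose are not annotated in the feature table, so their positions cannot be confirmed from it.

The payload consists of two tandem cassettes. In the first, a tetracycline response element with seven tetO copies and a minimal CMV promoter drives a single open reading frame encoding V5-tagged TurboID, a linker, a T2A peptide and the human glucocorticoid receptor (NR3C1), terminated by the bGH polyadenylation signal. The V5 tag and linker are named in the title but not annotated. TurboID is an engineered, highly active biotin ligase used for proximity labeling. T2A causes ribosomal skipping, so the ligase and the receptor are largely produced as separate polypeptides from one transcript. Judging by the associated publication's title, this arrangement serves as a tailored control in proximity labeling proteomics. The second cassette uses the mouse PGK promoter to express blasticidin S deaminase with an SV40 poly(A) signal, allowing blasticidin selection of cells with integrated copies. Induction requires a Tet transactivator, and integration requires a piggyBac transposase; neither is encoded here. The depositor records five point substitutions relative to the reference sequence.
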