Features (pLannotate 1.2.2; 24 found; start..end, strand, type, name):
    169..209     +  promoter       tight TRE promoter (fragment): Tet-responsive promoter PTight, consisting of seven tet operator sequences followed by the minimal CMV promoter
    349..1305    +  CDS            TurboID: mutant of the E. coli biotin ligase BioID engineered for improved catalytic efficiency (Branon et al., 2018)
   1321..1373    +  CDS            T2A (fragment): 2A peptide from Thosea asigna virus capsid protein Eukaryotic ribosomes fail to insert a peptide bond between the Gly and Pro residues, yielding separate polypeptides.
   1384..3714    +  CDS            NR3C1: GCR_HUMAN - Also known as GRL. Experimental evidence at protein level: Swiss-Prot protein existence level 1. [Isoform Alpha-D3]: Has lowest transcriptional activation activity of all isoforms created by alternative initiation (PubMed:15866175, PubMed:23820903). Has transcriptional repression activity (PubMed:23303127). From Homo sapiens (Human).
   3777..4001    +  polyA_signal   bGH poly(A) signal: bovine growth hormone polyadenylation signal
   4020..4519    +  promoter       PGK promoter: mouse phosphoglycerate kinase 1 promoter
   4532..4930    +  CDS            BSD: blasticidin S deaminase; Aspergillus terreus BSD; confers resistance to blasticidin
   4937..5067    +  polyA_signal   SV40 poly(A) signal: SV40 polyadenylation signal
   5385..5477    +  CDS            A1AT1_HORSE (fragment): Experimental evidence at protein level: Swiss-Prot protein existence level 1. From Equus caballus (Horse).
   6353..6442    +  misc_feature   MCS (fragment): pBluescript multiple cloning site
   6455..6473    -  promoter       T3 promoter: promoter for bacteriophage T3 RNA polymerase
   6516..6538    -  protein_bind   lac operator (fragment): The lac repressor binds to the lac operator to inhibit transcription in E. coli. This inhibition can be relieved by adding lactose or isopropyl-β-D-thiogalactopyranoside (IPTG). lac repressor encoded by lacI
   6542..6572    -  promoter       lac promoter: promoter for the E. coli lac operon
   6587..6608    -  protein_bind   CAP binding site: CAP binding activates transcription in the presence of cAMP. E. coli catabolite activator protein
   6621..6713    -  CDS            lacI (fragment): lac repressor; lacI; The lac repressor binds to the lac operator to inhibit transcription in E. coli. This inhibition can be relieved by adding lactose or isopropyl-β-D-thiogalactopyranoside (IPTG).
   6896..7484    -  rep_origin     ori: high-copy-number ColE1/pMB1/pBR322/pUC origin of replication
   7655..8515    -  CDS            AmpR: β-lactamase; bla; confers resistance to ampicillin, carbenicillin, and related antibiotics
   8516..8620    -  promoter       AmpR promoter: bla
   8673..9101    -  rep_origin     f1 ori (sequence partly withheld): f1 bacteriophage origin of replication; arrow indicates direction of (+) strand synthesis
   9106..9261    -  CDS            lacZα (fragment): LacZα fragment of β-galactosidase; lacZ fragment
   9269..9287    +  promoter       T7 promoter: promoter for bacteriophage T7 RNA polymerase
   9328..9477    +  CDS            SERPINA1 (fragment): A1AT_HUMAN - Also known as AAT, PI. Experimental evidence at protein level: Swiss-Prot protein existence level 1. [Short peptide from AAT]: reversible chymotrypsin inhibitor. It also inhibits elastase, but not trypsin. Its major physiological function is the protection of the lower respiratory tract against proteolytic destruction by human leukocyte elastase (HLE). From Homo sapiens (Human).
  10678..10705   -  promoter       tetR/tetA promoters (fragment): tetR; overlapping promoters for bacterial tetR and tetA
  10721..155     -  protein_bind   tetracycline response element (across the origin): contains seven copies of the tetracycline operator tetO tetracycline repressor TetR
>Addgene plasmid #218910 | pPB-TRE-V5-TurboID-linker-T2A-GR-bGH polyA > mPGK-BlastR-SV40 polyA | addgene full sequence | sequence record 435137 | Addgene NGS Result
CTTTCACTTTTCTCTATCACTGATAGGGAGTGGTAAACTCGACTTTCACTTTTCTCTATCACTGATAGGG
AGTGGTAAACTCGACTTTCACTTTTCTCTATCACTGATAGGGAGTGGTAAACTCGACTTTCACTTTTCTC
TATCACTGATAGGGAGTGGTAAACTCGACCTATATAAGCAGAGCTCGTTTAGTGAACCGTCAGATCGCCT
GCAGACGCCATCCACGCTGTTTTGACCTCCATAGAAGACACCGGGACCGATCCAGCCTCCGCGGCCCCGA
ATTGAACAGCCACCATGGGCGGCAAGCCCATCCCCAACCCCCTGCTGGGCCTGGACAGCACCGCTAGCAA
AGACAATACTGTGCCTCTGAAGCTGATCGCTCTCCTGGCTAATGGCGAGTTCCATAGTGGCGAACAGCTG
GGAGAAACCCTGGGCATGTCCAGGGCCGCTATCAACAAGCACATTCAGACTCTGCGCGACTGGGGCGTGG
ACGTGTTCACCGTGCCCGGAAAGGGCTACTCTCTGCCCGAGCCTATCCCGCTGCTGAACGCTAAACAGAT
TCTGGGACAGCTGGACGGCGGGAGCGTGGCAGTCCTGCCTGTGGTCGACTCCACCAATCAGTACCTGCTG
GATCGAATCGGCGAGCTGAAGAGTGGGGATGCTTGCATTGCAGAATATCAGCAGGCAGGGAGAGGAAGCA
GAGGGAGGAAATGGTTCTCTCCTTTTGGAGCTAACCTGTACCTGAGTATGTTTTGGCGCCTGAAGCGGGG
ACCAGCAGCAATCGGCCTGGGCCCGGTCATCGGAATTGTCATGGCAGAAGCGCTGCGAAAGCTGGGAGCA
GACAAGGTGCGAGTCAAATGGCCCAATGACCTGTATCTGCAGGATAGAAAGCTGGCAGGCATCCTGGTGG
AGCTGGCCGGAATAACAGGCGATGCTGCACAGATCGTCATTGGCGCCGGGATTAACGTGGCTATGAGGCG
CGTGGAGGAAAGCGTGGTCAATCAGGGCTGGATCACACTGCAGGAAGCAGGGATTAACCTGGACAGGAAT
ACTCTGGCCGCTACGCTGATCCGAGAGCTGCGGGCAGCCCTGGAACTGTTCGAGCAGGAAGGCCTGGCTC
CATATCTGCCACGGTGGGAGAAGCTGGATAACTTCATCAATAGACCCGTGAAGCTGATCATTGGGGACAA
AGAGATTTTCGGGATTAGCCGGGGGATTGATAAACAGGGAGCCCTGCTGCTGGAACAGGACGGAGTTATC
AAACCCTGGATGGGCGGAGAAATCAGTCTGCGGTCTGCCGAAAAGGGAGGTGGCTCCGGAGAGGGCAGGG
GAAGTCTTCTAACATGCGGGGACGTGGAGGAAAATCCCGGCCCAGGAGGCTCCATGGACTCCAAAGAATC
ATTAACTCCTGGTAGAGAAGAAAACCCCAGCAGTGTGCTTGCTCAGGAGAGGGGAGATGTGATGGACTTC
TATAAAACCCTAAGAGGAGGAGCTACTGTGAAGGTTTCTGCGTCTTCACCCTCACTGGCTGTCGCTTCTC
AATCAGACTCCAAGCAGCGAAGACTTTTGGTTGATTTTCCAAAAGGCTCAGTAAGCAATGCGCAGCAGCC
AGATCTGTCCAAAGCAGTTTCACTCTCAATGGGACTGTATATGGGAGAGACAGAAACAAAAGTGATGGGA
AATGACCTGGGATTCCCACAGCAGGGCCAAATCAGCCTTTCCTCGGGGGAAACAGACTTAAAGCTTTTGG
AAGAAAGCATTGCAAACCTCAATAGGTCGACCAGTGTTCCAGAGAACCCCAAGAGTTCAGCATCCACTGC
TGTGTCTGCTGCCCCCACAGAGAAGGAGTTTCCAAAAACTCACTCTGATGTATCTTCAGAACAGCAACAT
TTGAAGGGCCAGACTGGCACCAACGGTGGCAATGTGAAATTGTATACCACAGACCAAAGCACCTTTGACA
TTTTGCAGGATTTGGAGTTTTCTTCTGGGTCCCCAGGTAAAGAAACGAATGAGAGTCCTTGGAGATCAGA
CCTGTTGATAGATGAAAACTGTTTGCTTTCTCCTCTGGCGGGAGAAGACGATTCATTCCTTTTGGAAGGA
AACTCGAATGAGGACTGCAAGCCTCTCATTTTACCGGACACTAAACCCAAAATTAAGGATAATGGAGATC
TGGTTTTGTCAAGCCCCAGTAATGTAACACTGCCCCAAGTGAAAACAGAAAAAGAAGATTTCATCGAACT
CTGCACCCCTGGGGTAATTAAGCAAGAGAAACTGGGCACAGTTTACTGTCAGGCAAGCTTTCCTGGAGCA
AATATAATTGGTAATAAAATGTCTGCCATTTCTGTTCATGGTGTGAGTACCTCTGGAGGACAGATGTACC
ACTATGACATGAATACAGCATCCCTTTCTCAACAGCAGGATCAGAAGCCTATTTTTAATGTCATTCCACC
AATTCCCGTTGGTTCCGAAAATTGGAATAGGTGCCAAGGATCTGGAGATGACAACTTGACTTCTCTGGGG
ACTCTGAACTTCCCTGGTCGAACAGTTTTTTCTAATGGCTATTCAAGCCCCAGCATGCGCCCAGATGTAA
GCTCTCCTCCATCCAGCTCCTCAACAGCAACAACAGGACCACCTCCCAAACTCTGCCTGGTGTGCTCTGA
TGAAGCTTCAGGATGTCATTATGGAGTCTTAACTTGTGGAAGCTGTAAAGTTTTCTTCAAAAGAGCAGTG
GAAGGACAGCACAATTACCTATGTGCTGGAAGGAATGATTGCATCATCGATAAAATTCGAAGAAAAAACT
GCCCAGCATGCCGCTATCGAAAATGTCTTCAGGCTGGAATGAACCTGGAAGCTCGAAAAACAAAGAAAAA
AATAAAAGGAATTCAGCAGGCCACTACAGGAGTCTCACAAGAAACCTCTGAAAATCCTGGTAACAAAACA
ATAGTTCCTGCAACGTTACCACAACTCACCCCTACCCTGGTGTCACTGTTGGAGGTTATTGAACCTGAAG
TGTTATATGCAGGATATGATAGCTCTGTTCCAGACTCAACTTGGAGGATCATGACTACGCTCAACATGTT
AGGAGGGCGGCAAGTGATTGCAGCAGTGAAATGGGCAAAGGCAATACCAGGTTTCAGGAACTTACACCTG
GATGACCAAATGACCCTACTGCAGTACTCCTGGATGTTTCTTATGGCATTTGCTCTGGGGTGGAGATCAT
ATAGACAATCAAGTGCAAACCTGCTGTGTTTTGCTCCTGATCTGATTATTAATGAGCAGAGAATGACTCT
ACCCTGCATGTACGACCAATGTAAACACATGCTGTATGTTTCCTCTGAGTTACACAGGCTTCAGGTATCT
TATGAAGAGTATCTCTGTATGAAAACCTTACTGCTTCTCTCTTCAGTTCCTAAGGACGGTCTGAAGAGCC
AAGAGCTATTTGATGAAATTAGAATGACCTACATCAAAGAGCTAGGAAAAGCCATTGTCAAGAGGGAAGG
AAACTCCAGCCAGAACTGGCAGCGGTTTTATCAACTGACAAAACTCTTGGATTCTATGCATGAAGTGGTT
GAAAATCTCCTTAACTATTGCTTCCAAACATTTTTGGATAAGACCATGAGTATTGAATTCCCCGAGATGT
TAGCTGAAATCATCACCAATCAGATACCAAAATATTCAAATGGAAATATCAAAAAACTTCTGTTTCATCA
AAAGTCAGGTTAATAGTGACTGCACTCCTCTGGCAGGTGGTCCCACCTGCATAAGCTGAACTAAGCCTGT
GCCTTCTAGTTGCCAGCCATCTGTTGTTTGCCCCTCCCCCGTGCCTTCCTTGACCCTGGAAGGTGCCACT
CCCACTGTCCTTTCCTAATAAAATGAGGAAATTGCATCGCATTGTCTGAGTAGGTGTCATTCTATTCTGG
GGGGTGGGGTGGGGCAGGACAGCAAGGGGGAGGATTGGGAAGACAATAGCAGGCATGCTGGGGATGCGGT
GGGCTCTATGGTATGCAAACCTTTCTACCGGGTAGGGGAGGCGCTTTTCCCAAGGCAGTCTGGAGCATGC
GCTTTAGCAGCCCCGCTGGGCACTTGGCGCTACACAAGTGGCCTCTGGCCTCGCACACATTCCACATCCA
CCGGTAGGCGCCAACCGGCTCCGTTCTTTGGTGGCCCCTTCGCGCCACCTTCTACTCCTCCCCTAGTCAG
GAAGTTCCCCCCCGCCCCGCAGCTCGCGTCGTGCAGGACGTGACAAATGGAAGTAGCACGCCTCACTAGT
CTCGTGCAGATGGACAGCACCGCTGAGCAATGGAAGCGGGTAGGCCTTTGGGGCAGCGGCCAATAGCAGC
TTTGCTCCTTCGCTTTCTGGGCTCAGAGGCTGGGAAGGGGTGGGTCCGGGGGCGGGCTCAGGGGCGGGCT
CAGGGGCGGGGCGGGCGCCCGAAGGTCCTCCGGAGGCCCGGCATTCTGCACGCTTCAAAAGCGCACGTCT
GCCGCGCTGTTCTCCTCTTCCTCATCTCCGGGCCTTTCGACCTAACAGACCATGGCCAAGCCTTTGTCTC
AAGAAGAATCCACCCTCATTGAAAGAGCAACGGCTACAATCAACAGCATCCCCATCTCTGAAGACTACAG
CGTCGCCAGCGCAGCTCTCTCTAGCGACGGCCGCATCTTCACTGGTGTCAATGTATATCATTTTACTGGG
GGACCTTGTGCAGAACTCGTGGTGCTGGGCACTGCTGCTGCTGCGGCAGCTGGCAACCTGACTTGTATCG
TCGCGATCGGAAATGAGAACAGGGGCATCTTGAGCCCCTGCGGACGGTGCCGACAGGTGCTTCTCGATCT
GCATCCTGGGATCAAAGCCATAGTGAAGGACAGTGATGGACAGCCGACGGCAGTTGGGATTCGTGAATTG
CTGCCCTCTGGTTATGTGTGGGAGGGCTAAGGCTCCACTTGTTTATTGCAGCTTATAATGGTTACAAATA
AAGCAATAGCATCACAAATTTCACAAATAAAGCATTTTTTTCACTGCATTCTAGTTGTGGTTTGTCCAAA
CTCATCAATGTATCTTATCATGTCTGGCTCTGTATCAGATGTACAAAGTGGTACTAGTTAAAAGTTTTGT
TACTTTATAGAAGAAATTTTGAGTTTTTGTTTTTTTTTAATAAATAAATAAACATAAATAAATTGTTTGT
TGAATTTATTATTAGTATGTAAGTGTAAATATAATAAAACTTAATATCTATTCAAATTAATAAATAAACC
TCGATATACAGACCGATAAAACACATGCGTCAATTTTACGCATGATTATCTTTAACGTACGTCACAATAT
GATTATCTTTCTAGGGTTAACCATCGACGAGAAAGGGACTGAAGCTGCTGGGGCCATGTTTTTAGAGGCC
ATACCCATGTCTATCCCCCCCGAGGTCAAGTTCAACAAACCCTTTGTCTTCTTAATGATTGAACAAAATA
CCAAGTCTCCCCTCTTCATGGGAAAAGTGGTGAATCCCACCCAAAAATAACTGCCTCTCGCTCCTCAACC
CCTCCCCTCCATCCCTGGCCCCCTCCCTGGATGACATTAAAGAAGGGTTGAGCTGGTCCCTGCCTGCATG
TGACTGTAAATCCCTCCCATGTTTTCTCTGAGTCTCCCTTTGCCTGCTGAGGCTGTATGTGGGCTCCAGG
TAACAGTGCTGTCTTCGGGCCCCCTGAACTGTGTTCATGGAGCATCTGGCTGGGTAGGCACATGCTGGGC
TTGAATCCAGGGGGGACTGAATCCTCAGCTTACGGACCTGGGCCCATCTGTTTCTGGAGGGCTCCAGTCT
TCCTTGTCCTGTCTTTGAGTCCCCAAGAAGGAATCACAGGGGAGGAACCAGATACCAGCCATGACCCCAG
GCTCCACCAAGCATCTTCATGTCCCCCTGCTCATCCCCCACTCCCCCCCACCCAGAGTTGCTCATCCTGC
CAGGGCTGGCTGTGCCCACCCCAAGGCTGCCCTCCTGGGGACCCCAGAACTGCCTGATCGTGCCGTGGCC
CAGTTTTGTGGCATCTGCAGCAACACAAGAGAGAGGACAATGTCCTCCTCTTGACCCGCTGTCACCTAAC
CAGACTCGGGCCCTGCACCTCTCAGGCACTTCTGGAAAATGACTGAGGCAGATTCTTCCTGAAGCCCATT
CTCCATGGGGCAACAAGGACACCTATTCTGTCCTTGTCCTTCCATCGCTGCCCCAGAAAGCCTCACATAT
CTCCGTTTAGAATCAGGTCCCTTCTCCCCAGATGAAGAGGAGGGTCTCTGCTTTGTTTTCTCTATCTCCT
CCTCAGACTTGACCAGGCCCAGCAGGCCCCAGAAGACCATTAATTAAGGCCGGGCCGCTCTAGAACTAGT
GGATCCCCCGGGCTGCAGGAATTCGATATCAAGCTTATCGATACCGTCGACCTCGAGGGGGGGCCCGGTA
CCCAGCTTTTGTTCCCTTTAGTGAGGGTTAATTGCGCGCTTGGCGTAATCATGGTCATAGCTGTTTCCTG
TGTGAAATTGTTATCCGCTCACAATTCCACACAACATACGAGCCGGGAGCATAAAGTGTAAAGCCTGGGG
TGCCTAATGAGTGAGCTAACTCACATTAATTGCGTTGCGCTCACTGCCCGCTTTCCAGTCGGGAAACCTG
TCGTGCCAGCTGCATTAATGAATCGGCCAACGCGCGGGGAGAGGCGGTTTGCGTATTGGGCGCTCTTCCG
CTTCCTCGCTCACTGACTCGCTGCGCTCGGTCGTTCGGCTGCGGCGAGCGGTATCAGCTCACTCAAAGGC
GGTAATACGGTTATCCACAGAATCAGGGGATAACGCAGGAAAGAACATGTGAGCAAAAGGCCAGCAAAAG
GCCAGGAACCGTAAAAAGGCCGCGTTGCTGGCGTTTTTCCATAGGCTCCGCCCCCCTGACGAGCATCACA
AAAATCGACGCTCAAGTCAGAGGTGGCGAAACCCGACAGGACTATAAAGATACCAGGCGTTTCCCCCTGG
AAGCTCCCTCGTGCGCTCTCCTGTTCCGACCCTGCCGCTTACCGGATACCTGTCCGCCTTTCTCCCTTCG
GGAAGCGTGGCGCTTTCTCATAGCTCACGCTGTAGGTATCTCAGTTCGGTGTAGGTCGTTCGCTCCAAGC
TGGGCTGTGTGCACGAACCCCCCGTTCAGCCCGACCGCTGCGCCTTATCCGGTAACTATCGTCTTGAGTC
CAACCCGGTAAGACACGACTTATCGCCACTGGCAGCAGCCACTGGTAACAGGATTAGCAGAGCGAGGTAT
GTAGGCGGTGCTACAGAGTTCTTGAAGTGGTGGCCTAACTACGGCTACACTAGAAGAACAGTATTTGGTA
TCTGCGCTCTGCTGAAGCCAGTTACCTTCGGAAAAAGAGTTGGTAGCTCTTGATCCGGCAAACAAACCAC
CGCTGGTAGCGGTGGTTTTTTTGTTTGCAAGCAGCAGATTACGCGCAGAAAAAAAGGATCTCAAGAAGAT
CCTTTGATCTTTTCTACGGGGTCTGACGCTCAGTGGAACGAAAACTCACGTTAAGGGATTTTGGTCATGA
GATTATCAAAAAGGATCTTCACCTAGATCCTTTTAAATTAAAAATGAAGTTTTAAATCAATCTAAAGTAT
ATATGAGTAAACTTGGTCTGACAGTTACCAATGCTTAATCAGTGAGGCACCTATCTCAGCGATCTGTCTA
TTTCGTTCATCCATAGTTGCCTGACTCCCCGTCGTGTAGATAACTACGATACGGGAGGGCTTACCATCTG
GCCCCAGTGCTGCAATGATACCGCGAGACCCACGCTCACCGGCTCCAGATTTATCAGCAATAAACCAGCC
AGCCGGAAGGGCCGAGCGCAGAAGTGGTCCTGCAACTTTATCCGCCTCCATCCAGTCTATTAATTGTTGC
CGGGAAGCTAGAGTAAGTAGTTCGCCAGTTAATAGTTTGCGCAACGTTGTTGCCATTGCTACAGGCATCG
TGGTGTCACGCTCGTCGTTTGGTATGGCTTCATTCAGCTCCGGTTCCCAACGATCAAGGCGAGTTACATG
ATCCCCCATGTTGTGCAAAAAAGCGGTTAGCTCCTTCGGTCCTCCGATCGTTGTCAGAAGTAAGTTGGCC
GCAGTGTTATCACTCATGGTTATGGCAGCACTGCATAATTCTCTTACTGTCATGCCATCCGTAAGATGCT
TTTCTGTGACTGGTGAGTACTCAACCAAGTCATTCTGAGAATAGTGTATGCGGCGACCGAGTTGCTCTTG
CCCGGCGTCAATACGGGATAATACCGCGCCACATAGCAGAACTTTAAAAGTGCTCATCATTGGAAAACGT
TCTTCGGGGCGAAAACTCTCAAGGATCTTACCGCTGTTGAGATCCAGTTCGATGTAACCCACTCGTGCAC
CCAACTGATCTTCAGCATCTTTTACTTTCACCAGCGTTTCTGGGTGAGCAAAAACAGGAAGGCAAAATGC
CGCAAAAAAGGGAATAAGGGCGACACGGAAATGTTGAATACTCATACTCTTCCTTTTTCAATATTATTGA
AGCATTTATCAGGGTTATTGTCTCATGAGCGGATACATATTTGAATGTATTTAGAAAAATAAACAAATAG
GGGTTCCGCGCACATTTCCCCGAAAAGTGCCACCTAAATTGTAAGCGTTAATATTTTGTTAAAATTCGCG
TTAAATTTTTGTTAAATCAGCTCATTTTTTAACCAATAGGCCGAAATCGGCAAAATCCCTTATAAATCAA
AAGAATAGACCGAGATAGGGT
[37 nt withheld, positions 8772-8808]
AAAGAACGTGGACTCCAACGTCAAAGG
[49 nt withheld, positions 8836-8884]
T
[91 nt withheld, positions 8886-8976]
G
[124 nt withheld, positions 8978-9101]
CCCATTCGCCATTCAGGCTGCGCAACTGTTGGGAAGGGCGATCGGTGCGGGCCTCTTCGCTATTACGCCA
GCTGGCGAAAGGGGGATGTGCTGCAAGGCGATTAAGTTGGGTAACGCCAGGGTTTTCCCAGTCACGACGT
TGTAAAACGACGGCCAGTGAGCGCGCGTAATACGACTCACTATAGGGCGAATTGGAGCTCGTTTAAACGG
CGCGCCTCTGCACGACAGGTCTGCCAGCTTACATTTACCCAAACTGTCCATTACTGGAACCTATGATCTG
AAGAGCGTCCTGGGTCAACTGGGCATCACTAAGGTCTTCAGCAATGGGGCTGACCTCTCCGGGGTCACAG
AGGAGGCACCCCTGAAGCTCTCCAAGGTGAGATCACCCTGACGACCTTGTTGCACCCTGGTATCTGTAGG
GAAGAATGTGTGGGGGCTGCAGCTCTGTCCTGAGGCTGAGGAAGGGGCCGAGGGAAACAAATGAAGACCC
AGGCTGAGCTCCTGAAGATGCCCGTGATTCACTGACACGGGACGTGGTCAAACAGCAAAGCCAGGCAGGG
GACTGCTGTGCAGCTGGCACTTTCGGGGCCTCCCTTGAGGTTGTGTCACTGACCCTGAATTTCAACTTTG
CCCAAGACCTTCTAGACATTGGGCCTTGATTTATCCATACTGACACAGAAAGGTTTGGGCTAAGTTGTTT
CAAAGGAATTTCTGACTCCTTCGATCTGTGAGATTTGGTGTCTGAATTAATGAATGATTTCAGCTAAAGA
TGACACTTATTTTGGAAAACTAAAGGCGACCAATGAACAACTGCAGTTCCATGAATGGCTGCATTATCTT
GGGGTCTGGGCACTGTGAAGGTCACTGCCAGGGTCCGTGTCCTCAAGGAGCTTCAAGCCGTGTACTAGAA
AGGAGAGAGCCCTGGAGGCAGACGTGGAGTGACGATGCTCTTCCCTGTTCTGAGTTGTGGGTGCACCTGA
GCAGGGGGAGAGGCGCTTGTCAGGAAGATGGACAGAGGGGAGCCAGCCCCATCAGCCAAAGCCTTGAGGA
GGAGCAAGGCCTATGTGACAGGGAGGGAGAGGATGTGCAGGGCCAGGGCCGTCCAGGGGGAGTGAGCGCT
TCCTGGGAGGTGTCCACGTGAGCCTTGCTCGAGGCCTGGGATCAGCCTTACAACGTGTCTCTGCTTCTCT
CCCCTCCAGGCCGTGCATAAGGCTGTGTTAACCCTAGAAAGATAGTCTGCGTAAAATTGACGCATGCATT
CTTGAAATATTGCTCTCTCTTTCTAAATAGCGCGAATCCGTCGCTGTGCATTTAGGACATCTCAGTCGCC
GCTTGGAGCTCCCGTGAGGCGTGCTTGTCAATGCGGTAAGTGTCACTGATTTTGAACTATAACGACCGCG
TGAGTCAAAATGACGCATGATTATCTTTTACGTGACTTTTAAGATTTAACTCATACGATAATTATATTGT
TATTTCATGTTCTACTTACGTGATAACTTATTATATATATATTTTCTTGTTATAGATATCAACTAGAATG
CTAGCTGCCACCTGGTACCGAGCTCGACTTTCACTTTTCTCTATCACTGATAGGGAGTGGTAAACTCGAC
TTTCACTTTTCTCTATCACTGATAGGGAGTGGTAAACTCGACTTTCACTTTTCTCTATCACTGATAGGGA
GTGGTAAACTCGACTTTCACTTTTCTCTATCACTGATAGGGAGTGGTAAAC
